Addgene plasmid #202502: pJPT018-LAT_WT-HaloTag-3x FLAG
Purpose: Express WT-LAT
Depositing lab: Neha Kamat. Depositing organization: Northwestern University. Publication: Enhancing extracellular vesicle cargo loading and functional delivery by engineering protein-lipid interactions. Peruzzi JA, Gunnels TF, Edelstein HI, Lu P, Baker D, Leonard JN, Kamat NP. Nat Commun. 2024 Jul 4;15(1):5618. doi: 10.1038/s41467-024-49678-z. PubMed 38965227.
Backbone
  Vector backbone: pTwist CMV Puro
  Backbone manufacturer: Twist
  Vector type: Mammalian Expression
Growth in bacteria
  Bacterial resistance: Ampicillin, 100 μg/mL
  Growth temperature: 37°C
  Growth strain: DH5alpha
  Copy number: High Copy
Gene/Insert
  Gene/Insert name: LAT
  Species: H. sapiens (human)
  Entrez Gene: LAT (a.k.a. IMD52, LAT1, pp36)
  Promoter: CMV
  Tag / fusion protein: HaloTag-3x FLAG (C terminal on insert)
  Cloning method: Restriction Enzyme; 5′ cloning site Unknown (unknown if destroyed)
Terms and licenses: Academic/Nonprofit Terms; Industry Terms: Not Available to Industry
Depositor comments: Please visit https://doi.org/10.1101/2023.04.29.538810 for bioRxiv preprint.
How to cite: pJPT018-LAT_WT-HaloTag-3x FLAG was a gift from Neha Kamat (Addgene plasmid # 202502 ; http://n2t.net/addgene:202502 ; RRID:Addgene_202502)
