[The description below was written by a language model from this plasmid's Addgene catalogue record and pLannotate feature annotations shown in this document.]
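Description:
pJPT018-LAT_WT-HaloTag-3x FLAG is a mammalian expression plasmid of about 7.2 kb built on the commercial pTwist CMV Puro backbone. It is maintained in E. coli through a high-copy ColE1/pUC-type origin and an ampicillin resistance (β-lactamase) gene. For selection in mammalian cells it carries a separate cassette in which the human ubiquitin C promoter drives puromycin N-acetyltransferase, followed by a synthetic poly(A) signal. The backbone also contains bacterial transcription terminators (T7 and rrnG) and short β-globin insulator elements flanking the expression region, which help isolate the cassettes from read-through and neighbouring regulatory activity.

The payload is wild-type human LAT (linker for activation of T cells), a membrane adaptor protein involved in T-cell receptor signalling, expressed from the CMV immediate-early enhancer/promoter. It is fused at its C terminus to HaloTag, a modified bacterial dehalogenase that binds chloroalkane ligands covalently and so permits fluorescent labelling or capture, and to a 3x FLAG epitope for antibody detection. The feature table annotates only a short LAT fragment of roughly 100 nt directly upstream of HaloTag, so the insert appears to encode only a portion of LAT rather than the full-length protein, although the record does not define which portion. The 3x FLAG tag is not annotated separately, but an unannotated gap between HaloTag and the SV40 poly(A) signal could accommodate it.

The stated purpose is simply to express wild-type LAT. The associated publication concerns engineering protein–lipid interactions to improve extracellular vesicle cargo loading and delivery, suggesting that this construct is a tagged, trackable membrane-associated protein used in that work.
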