Features (pLannotate 1.2.2; 20 found; start..end, strand, type, name):
     28..132     +  CDS            LAT (fragment): LAT_HUMAN - Experimental evidence at protein level: Swiss-Prot protein existence level 1. Required for TCR (T-cell antigen receptor)- and pre-TCR- mediated signaling, both in mature T-cells and during their development. Involved in FCGR3 (low affinity immunoglobulin gamma Fc region receptor III)-mediated signaling in natural killer cells and FCER1 (high affinity immunoglobulin epsilon receptor)-mediated signaling in mast cells. Couples activation of these receptors and their associated kinases with distal intracellular events such as mobilization of intracellular calcium stores, PKC activation
    148..1032    +  CDS            HaloTag®: modified bacterial dehalogenase that forms covalent bonds with chloroalkane derivatives
   1160..1281    -  polyA_signal   SV40 poly(A) signal: SV40 polyadenylation signal
   1304..1373    -  CDS            large T antigen (fragment): large T antigen from SV40 (simian virus 40)
   1396..1442    +  terminator     T7 terminator: transcription terminator for bacteriophage T7 RNA polymerase
   1472..1608    +  terminator     rrnG terminator: transcription terminator from the E. coli ribosomal RNA rrnG operon (Albrechtsen et al., 1991)
   1653..1724    +  misc_feature   3' β-globin insulator: insulator downstream of the human β-globin locus (Farrell et al., 2002)
   1950..2538    -  rep_origin     ori: high-copy-number ColE1/pMB1/pBR322/pUC origin of replication
   2710..2774    -  CDS            bla(M) (fragment): β-lactamase lacking the signal sequence; bla(M); allows cytosolic expression of β-lactamase
   3038..4247    +  promoter       UbC promoter: human ubiquitin C promoter
   4251..4848    +  CDS            PuroR (fragment): puromycin N-acetyltransferase; pac from Streptomyces; confers resistance to puromycin
   4877..4925    +  polyA_signal   poly(A) signal: synthetic polyadenylation signal
   5191..6051    +  CDS            AmpR: β-lactamase; bla; confers resistance to ampicillin, carbenicillin, and related antibiotics
   6064..6200    +  terminator     rrnG terminator: transcription terminator from the E. coli ribosomal RNA rrnG operon (Albrechtsen et al., 1991)
   6352..6423    +  misc_feature   5' β-globin insulator: insulator upstream of the human β-globin locus (Farrell et al., 2002)
   6428..6474    -  terminator     T7 terminator: transcription terminator for bacteriophage T7 RNA polymerase
   6492..6540    -  polyA_signal   poly(A) signal: synthetic polyadenylation signal
   6621..6924    +  enhancer       CMV enhancer: human cytomegalovirus immediate early enhancer
   6997..7014    -  promoter       CMV promoter (fragment): human cytomegalovirus (CMV) immediate early promoter
   7077..7128    +  promoter       CMVd2 promoter: truncated human cytomegalovirus (CMV) immediate early promoter that yields moderately reduced expression relative to the full-length promoter
>Addgene plasmid #202502 | pJPT018-LAT_WT-HaloTag-3x FLAG | addgene full sequence | sequence record 398287 | Addgene NGS Result
GACACACCCGCCAGCGGCCGCGCCACCATGGAGGAGGCCATCCTGGTCCCCTGCGTGCTGGGGCTCCTGC
TGCTGCCCATCCTGGCCATGTTGATGGCACTGTGTGTGCACTGCCACAGACTGCCAGGCTCCGGATCCGG
CGGCTCCGAAATCGGTACTGGCTTTCCATTCGACCCCCATTATGTGGAAGTCCTGGGCGAGCGCATGCAC
TACGTCGATGTTGGTCCGCGCGATGGCACCCCTGTGCTGTTCCTGCACGGTAACCCGACCTCCTCCTACG
TGTGGCGCAACATCATCCCGCATGTTGCACCGACCCATCGCTGCATTGCTCCAGACCTGATCGGTATGGG
CAAATCCGACAAACCAGACCTGGGTTATTTCTTCGACGACCACGTCCGCTTCATGGATGCCTTCATCGAA
GCCCTGGGTCTGGAAGAGGTCGTCCTGGTCATTCACGACTGGGGCTCCGCTCTGGGTTTCCACTGGGCCA
AGCGCAATCCAGAGCGCGTCAAAGGTATTGCATTTATGGAGTTCATCCGCCCTATCCCGACCTGGGACGA
ATGGCCAGAATTTGCCCGCGAGACCTTCCAGGCCTTCCGCACCACCGACGTCGGCCGCAAGCTGATCATC
GATCAGAACGTTTTTATCGAGGGTACGCTGCCGATGGGTGTCGTCCGCCCGCTGACTGAAGTCGAGATGG
ACCATTACCGCGAGCCGTTCCTGAATCCTGTTGACCGCGAGCCACTGTGGCGCTTCCCAAACGAGCTGCC
AATCGCCGGTGAGCCAGCGAACATCGTCGCGCTGGTCGAAGAATACATGGACTGGCTGCACCAGTCCCCT
GTCCCGAAGCTGCTGTTCTGGGGCACCCCAGGCGTTCTGATCCCACCGGCCGAAGCCGCTCGCCTGGCCA
AAAGCCTGCCTAACTGCAAGGCTGTGGACATCGGCCCGGGTCTGAATCTGCTGCAAGAAGACAACCCGGA
CCTGATCGGCAGCGAGATCGCGCGCTGGCTGTCTACTCTGGAGATTTCCGGCTCCGAATTCGATTACAAG
GACCACGATGGCGACTATAAGGATCACGACATCGACTACAAGGACGATGACGACAAGTGAGCTAGCTTGA
CTGACTGAGATACAGCGTACCTTCAGCTCACAGACATGATAAGATACATTGATGAGTTTGGACAAACCAC
AACTAGAATGCAGTGAAAAAAATGCTTTATTTGTGAAATTTGTGATGCTATTGCTTTATTTGTAACCATT
ATAAGCTGCAATAAACAAGTTAACAACAACAATTGCATTCATTTTATGTTTCAGGTTCAGGGGGAGGTGT
GGGAGGTTTTTTAAAGCAAGTAAAACCTCTACAAATGTGGTATTGGCCCATCTCTATCGGTATCGTAGCA
TAACCCCTTGGGGCCTCTAAACGGGTCTTGAGGGGTTTTTTGTGCCCCTCGGGCCGGATTGCTATCTACC
GGCATTGGCGCAGAAAAAAATGCCTGATGCGACGCTGCGCGTCTTATACTCCCACATATGCCAGATTCAG
CAACGGATACGGCTTCCCCAACTTGCCCACTTCCATACGTGTCCTCCTTACCAGAAATTTATCCTTAAGG
TCGTCAGCTATCCTGCAGGCGATCTCTCGATTTCGATCAAGACATTCCTTTAATGGTCTTTTCTGGACAC
CACTAGGGGTCAGAAGTAGTTCATCAAACTTTCTTCCCTCCCTAATCTCATTGGTTACCTTGGGCTATCG
AAACTTAATTAACCAGTCAAGTCAGCTACTTGGCGAGATCGACTTGTCTGGGTTTCGACTACGCTCAGAA
TTGCGTCAGTCAAGTTCGATCTGGTCCTTGCTATTGCACCCGTTCTCCGATTACGAGTTTCATTTAAATC
ATGTGAGCAAAAGGCCAGCAAAAGGCCAGGAACCGTAAAAAGGCCGCGTTGCTGGCGTTTTTCCATAGGC
TCCGCCCCCCTGACGAGCATCACAAAAATCGACGCTCAAGTCAGAGGTGGCGAAACCCGACAGGACTATA
AAGATACCAGGCGTTTCCCCCTGGAAGCTCCCTCGTGCGCTCTCCTGTTCCGACCCTGCCGCTTACCGGA
TACCTGTCCGCCTTTCTCCCTTCGGGAAGCGTGGCGCTTTCTCATAGCTCACGCTGTAGGTATCTCAGTT
CGGTGTAGGTCGTTCGCTCCAAGCTGGGCTGTGTGCACGAACCCCCCGTTCAGCCCGACCGCTGCGCCTT
ATCCGGTAACTATCGTCTTGAGTCCAACCCGGTAAGACACGACTTATCGCCACTGGCAGCAGCCACTGGT
AACAGGATTAGCAGAGCGAGGTATGTAGGCGGTGCTACAGAGTTCTTGAAGTGGTGGCCTAACTACGGCT
ACACTAGAAGAACAGTATTTGGTATCTGCGCTCTGCTGAAGCCAGTTACCTTCGGAAAAAGAGTTGGTAG
CTCTTGATCCGGCAAACAAACCACCGCTGGTAGCGGTGGTTTTTTTGTTTGCAAGCAGCAGATTACGCGC
AGAAAAAAAGGATCTCAAGAAGATCCTTTGATCTTTTCTACGGGGTCTGACGCTCAGTGGAACGAAAACT
CACGTTAAGGGATTTTGGTCATGAGATTATCAAAAAGGATCTTCACCTAGATCCTTTTAAATTAAAAATG
AAGTTTTAAATCAATCTAAAGTATATATGAGTAAACTTGGTCTGACAGTTACCAATGCTTAATCAGTGAG
GCACCTATCTCAGCGATCTGTCTATTTCGTTCATCCATAGTTGCATTTAAATTTCCGAACTCTCCAAGGC
CCTCGTCGGAAAATCTTCAAACCTTTCGTCCGATCCATCTTGCAGGCTACCTCTCGAACGAACTATCGCA
AGTCTCTTGGCCGGCCTTGCGCCTTGGCTATTGCTTGGCAGCGCCTATCGCCAGGTATTACTCCAATCCC
GAATATCCGAGATCGGGATCACCCGAGAGAAGTTCAACCTACATCCTCAATCCCGATCTATCCGAGATCC
GAGGAATATCGAAATCGGGGCGCGCCTGGCCTCCGCGCCGGGTTTTGGCGCCTCCCGCGGGCGCCCCCCT
CGTCACGGCGAGCGCTGCCACGTCAGACGAAGGGCGCAGGAGCGTCCTGATCCTTCCGCCCGGACGCTCA
GGACAGCGGCCCGCTGCTCATAAGACTCGGCCTTAGAACCCCAGTATCAGCAGAAGGACATTTTAGGACG
GGACTTGGGTGACTCTAGGGCACTGGTTTTCTTTCCAGAGAGCGGAACAGGCGAGGAAAAGTAGTCCCTT
CTCGGCGATTCTGCGGAGGGATCTCCGTGGGGCGGTGAACGCCGATGATTATATAAGGACGCGCCGGGTG
TGGCACAGCTAGTTCCGTCGCAGCCGGGATTTGGGTCGCGGTTCTTGTTTGTGGATCGCTGTGATCGTCA
CTTGGTGAGTAGCGGGCTGCTGGGCTGGCCGGGGCTTTCGTGGCCGCCGGGCCGCTCGGTGGGACGGAAG
CGTGTGGAGAGACCGCCAAGGGCTGTAGTCTGGGTCCGCGAGCAAGGTTGCCCTGAACTGGGGGTTGGGG
GGAGCGCAGCAAAATGGCGGCTGTTCCCGAGTCTTGAATGGAAGACGCTTGTGAGGCGGGCTGTGAGGTC
GTTGAAACAAGGTGGGGGGCATGGTGGGCGGCAAGAACCCAAGGTCTTGAGCCCTTCGCTAATGCGGGAA
AGCTCTTATTCGGGTGAGATGGGCTGGGCACCATCTGGGGACCCTGACGTGAAGTTTGTCACTGACTGGA
GAACTCGGTTTGTCGTCTGTTGCGGGGGCGGCAGTTATGGCGGTGCCGTTGGGCAGTGCACCCGTACCTT
TGGGAGCGCGCGCCCTCGTCGTGTCGTGACGTCACCCGTTCTGTTGGCTTATAATGCAGGGTGGGGCCAC
CTGCCGGTAGGTGTGCGGTAGGCTTTTCTCCGTCGCAGGACGCAGGGTTCGGGCCTAGGGTAGGCTCTCC
TGAATCGACAGGCGCCGGACCTCTGGTGAGGGGAGGGATAAGTGAGGCGTCAGTTTCTTTGGTCGGTTTT
ATGTACCTATCTTCTTAAGTAGCTGAAGCTCCGGTTTTGAACTATGCGCTCGGGGTTGGCGAGTGTGTTT
TGTGAAGTTTTTTAGGCACCTTTTGAAATGTAATCATTTGGGTCAATATGTAATTTTCAGTGTTAGACTT
GTAAATTGTCCGCTAAATTCTGGCCGTTTTTGGCTTTTTTGTTAGACAACATGACCGAGTACAAGCCCAC
GGTGCGCCTCGCCACCCGCGACGACGTCCCCAGGGCCGTACGCACCCTCGCCGCCGCGTTCGCCGACTAC
CCCGCCACGCGCCACACCGTCGATCCGGACCGCCACATCGAGCGGGTCACCGAGCTGCAAGAACTCTTCC
TCACGCGCGTCGGGCTCGACATCGGCAAGGTGTGGGTCGCGGACGACGGCGCCGCGGTGGCGGTCTGGAC
CACGCCGGAGAGCGTCGAAGCGGGGGCGGTGTTCGCCGAGATCGGCCCGCGCATGGCCGAGTTGAGCGGT
TCCCGGCTGGCCGCGCAGCAACAGATGGAGGGCCTCCTGGCGCCGCACCGGCCCAAGGAGCCCGCGTGGT
TCCTGGCCACCGTCGGCGTCTCGCCCGACCACCAGGGCAAGGGTCTGGGCAGCGCCGTCGTGCTCCCCGG
AGTGGAGGCCGCCGAGCGCGCCGGGGTGCCCGCCTTCCTGGAGACCTCCGCGCCCCGCAACCTCCCCTTC
TACGAGCGGCTCGGCTTCACCGTCACCGCCGACGTCGAGGTGCCCGAAGGACCGCGCACCTGGTGCATGA
CCCGCAAGCCCGGTGCCTAGGCTAGTATGTAAGCCTAGTCTTAGATAATAAAATCGCTATCCATCGAAGA
TGGATGTGTGTTGGTTTTTTGTGTGTGTAACGCTAGGCGCGCCTGGTGTACCGAGAACGATCCTCTCAGT
GCGAGTCTCGACGATCCATATCGTTGCTTGGCAGTCAGCCAGTCGGAATCCAGCTTGGGACCCAGGAAGT
CCAATCGTCAGATATTGTACTCAAGCCTGGTCACGGCAGCGTACCGATCTGTTTAAACCTAGATATTGAT
AGTCTGATCGGTCAACGTATAATCGAGTCCTAGCTTTTGCAAACATCTATCAAGAGACAGGATCAGCAGG
AGGCTTTCGCATGAGTATTCAACATTTCCGTGTCGCCCTTATTCCCTTTTTTGCGGCATTTTGCCTTCCT
GTTTTTGCTCACCCAGAAACGCTGGTGAAAGTAAAAGATGCTGAAGATCAGTTGGGTGCGCGAGTGGGTT
ACATCGAACTGGATCTCAACAGCGGTAAGATCCTTGAGAGTTTTCGCCCCGAAGAACGCTTTCCAATGAT
GAGCACTTTTAAAGTTCTGCTATGTGGCGCGGTATTATCCCGTATTGACGCCGGGCAAGAGCAACTCGGT
CGCCGCATACACTATTCTCAGAATGACTTGGTTGAGTATTCACCAGTCACAGAAAAGCATCTTACGGATG
GCATGACAGTAAGAGAATTATGCAGTGCTGCCATAACCATGAGTGATAACACTGCGGCCAACTTACTTCT
GACAACGATTGGAGGACCGAAGGAGCTAACCGCTTTTTTGCACAACATGGGGGATCATGTAACTCGCCTT
GATCGTTGGGAACCGGAGCTGAATGAAGCCATACCAAACGACGAGCGTGACACCACGATGCCTGTAGCAA
TGGCAACAACCTTGCGTAAACTATTAACTGGCGAACTACTTACTCTAGCTTCCCGGCAACAGTTGATAGA
CTGGATGGAGGCGGATAAAGTTGCAGGACCACTTCTGCGCTCGGCCCTTCCGGCTGGCTGGTTTATTGCT
GATAAATCTGGAGCCGGTGAGCGTGGGTCTCGCGGTATCATTGCAGCACTGGGGCCAGATGGTAAGCCCT
CCCGTATCGTAGTTATCTACACGACGGGGAGTCAGGCAACTATGGATGAACGAAATAGACAGATCGCTGA
GATAGGTGCCTCACTGATTAAGCATTGGTAACCGATTCTAGGTGCATTGGCGCAGAAAAAAATGCCTGAT
GCGACGCTGCGCGTCTTATACTCCCACATATGCCAGATTCAGCAACGGATACGGCTTCCCCAACTTGCCC
ACTTCCATACGTGTCCTCCTTACCAGAAATTTATCCTTAAGATCCCGAATCGTTTAAACTCGACTCTGGC
TCTATCGAATCTCCGTCGTTTCGAGCTTACGCGAACAGCCGTGGCGCTCATTTGCTCGTCGGGCATCGAA
TCTCGTCAGCTATCGTCAGCTTACCTTTTTGGCAGCGATCGCGGCTCCCGACATCTTGGACCATTAGCTC
CACAGGTATCTTCTTCCCTCTAGTGGTCATAACAGCAGCTTCAGCTACCTCTCAATTCAAAAAACCCCTC
AAGACCCGTTTAGAGGCCCCAAGGGGTTATGCTATCAATCGTTGCGTTACACACACAAAAAACCAACACA
CATCCATCTTCGATGGATAGCGATTTTATTATCTAACTGCTGATCGAGTGTAGCCAGATCTAGTAATCAA
TTACGGGGTCATTAGTTCATAGCCCATATATGGAGTTCCGCGTTACATAACTTACGGTAAATGGCCCGCC
TGGCTGACCGCCCAACGACCCCCGCCCATTGACGTCAATAATGACGTATGTTCCCATAGTAACGCCAATA
GGGACTTTCCATTGACGTCAATGGGTGGAGTATTTACGGTAAACTGCCCACTTGGCAGTACATCAAGTGT
ATCATATGCCAAGTACGCCCCCTATTGACGTCAATGACGGTAAATGGCCCGCCTGGCATTATGCCCAGTA
CATGACCTTATGGGACTTTCCTACTTGGCAGTACATCTACGTATTAGTCATCGCTATTACCATGCTGATG
CGGTTTTGGCAGTACATCAATGGGCGTGGATAGCGGTTTGACTCACGGGGATTTCCAAGTCTCCACCCCA
TTGACGTCAATGGGAGTTTGTTTTGGCACCAAAATCAACGGGACTTTCCAAAATGTCGTAACAACTCCGC
CCCATTGACGCAAATGGGCGGTAGGCGTGTACGGTGGGAGGTCTATATAAGCAGAGCTGGTTTAGTGAAC
CGTCAGATCAGATCTTTGTCGATCCTACCATCCACTC
